Addgene plasmid #73488: 369 pTol-lmo2:egfpDest
Purpose: Tol2 vector with lmo2 promoter upstream of EGFP, attR1/R2 cassette and late SV40 pA signal
Depositing lab: Nathan Lawson. Depositing organization: University of Massachusetts, Worcester. Publication: Gateway compatible vectors for analysis of gene function in the zebrafish. Villefranc JA, Amigo J, Lawson ND. Dev Dyn. 2007 Nov . 236(11):3077-87. 10.1002/dvdy.21354 PubMed 17948311.
Backbone
  Vector backbone: pBluescript
Growth in bacteria
  Bacterial resistance: Chloramphenicol and Ampicillin, 25 & 100 μg/mL
  Growth temperature: 37°C
  Growth strain: ccdB Survival
  Copy number: High Copy
Gene/Insert
  Gene/Insert name: lmo2 promoter:EGFP-attR1-attR2
  Species: Synthetic
Terms and licenses: Academic/Nonprofit Terms; Industry Terms: Not Available to Industry
How to cite: 369 pTol-lmo2:egfpDest was a gift from Nathan Lawson (Addgene plasmid # 73488 ; http://n2t.net/addgene:73488 ; RRID:Addgene_73488)
