[The description below was written by a language model from this plasmid's Addgene catalogue record.]
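Description:
369 pTol-lmo2:egfpDest is a Gateway destination vector for Tol2 transposon-mediated transgenesis in zebrafish, built on a pBluescript backbone. It is a high-copy plasmid selected in bacteria with both ampicillin and chloramphenicol. The ampicillin resistance is consistent with the pBluescript backbone. Chloramphenicol resistance is typically carried within a Gateway attR1/attR2 cassette alongside the ccdB counter-selection gene, which fits the record's requirement for propagation in a ccdB-tolerant strain. No feature table is provided, so the exact positions and orientation of these elements, and of the Tol2 arms, cannot be confirmed from the record.

The payload is described as the lmo2 promoter placed upstream of EGFP, followed by the attR1/attR2 cassette and a late SV40 polyadenylation signal. In this arrangement, an LR recombination reaction with an entry clone replaces the attR-flanked cassette with a coding sequence of interest, positioning it downstream of EGFP. The layout suggests the vector is meant to produce N-terminal EGFP fusions, although the record does not state the reading frame explicitly. Expression would then be driven by the lmo2 promoter and terminated by the SV40 signal. The record does not describe this promoter's tissue specificity, and it lists the insert species only as synthetic. Tol2 elements allow the cassette to be integrated into the genome when Tol2 transposase is supplied. The vector belongs to a set of Gateway-compatible tools for analysing gene function in zebrafish, and it allows rapid construction of transgenes that express EGFP-tagged proteins under lmo2 regulatory control.
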