>Addgene plasmid #73488 | 369 pTol-lmo2:egfpDest | addgene partial sequence | sequence record 139450 | Tol2-F 5'-CAATCCTGCAGTGCTGAAAA-3'
TCTTGATAGAGAGGCTGCAAATAGCAGGAAACGTGAGCAGAGACTCCCTGGTGTCTGAAACACAGGCCAG
ATGGGCCGATAATTCTTTATACGATGGAAGTGAATGGTTAAAAGTTAATATTTTTCAAAATAGCTTATTT
TTATGTTCAAGAAATTCCTAAAGGTTGGAAACAGGGTGATTAAAGGATGGCAGAATTTTCATTTTTTGGG
TGAACTATCCCTTTAACATTTTCATTATTGAGATATACATTTCCCAAAATATTGAATAAATAAGTATTAA
CTGTATGCAGTATATAAATATATTTTTAAAATATACATTTAAATGCCAAAGATGGCGTGAAAATGATATT
CATGGCAAAATAGCCAAGTCATGTATTGAGCTGAAAGGTGAACATTAACCTGACCGGGCCAGATTGGCAC
TACCGATTTTAAGTTGAGATGGTGCCACTGCTGATGTTTGGGAGCCATTCAGGGTGTTTTATCTCATGGC
CCAGTCCTGCTGCTGACACCAGAAGAGCAGCCCTGGCAGGAGATAAGAGGAGTTTCTTCAACGACATCAG
GCAGAGATGAGCATCAGGAGTAACTGCTCCAAAACAGACATTAGTGGTGCTTGTTGACTTCTATGCACTT
ACAGATCAATATACAGTTGAAGTCAGAATTATTAGCCCCCTTTTGATTTTT
