>Addgene plasmid #73488 | 369 pTol-lmo2:egfpDest | addgene partial sequence | sequence record 139492 | CAT-R 5'-GCAACTGACTGAAATGCCTC-3'
AGTGATTTTTTTCTCCATTTTAGCTTCCTTAGCTCCTGAAAATCTCGACGGATCCTAACTCAAAATCCAC
ACATTATACGAGCCGGAAGCATAAAGTGTAAAGCCTGGGGTGCCTAATGCGGCCGCCATAGTGACTGGAT
ATGTTGTGTTTTACAGTATTATGTAGTCTGTTTTTTATGCAAAATCTAATTTAATATATTGATATTTATA
TCATTTTACGTTTCTCGTTCAGCTTTTTTGTACAAACTTGTGATTCGAGATCTGAGTCCGGACTTGTACA
GCTCGTCCATGCCGAGAGTGATCCCGGCGGCGGTCACGAACTCCAGCAGGACCATGTGATCGCGCTTCTC
GTTGGGGTCTTTGCTCAGGGCGGACTGGGTGCTCAGGTAGTGGTTGTCGGGCAGCAGCACGGGGCCGTCG
CCGATGGGGGTGTTCTGCTGGTAGTGGTCGGCGAGCTGCACGCTGCCGTCCTCGATGTTGTGGCGGATCT
TGAAGTTCACCTTGATGCCGTTCTTCTGCTTGTCGGCCATGATATAGACGTTGTGGCTGTTGTAGTTGTA
CTCCAGCTTGTGCCCCAGGATGTTGCCGTCCTCCTTGAAGTCGATGCCCTTCAGCTCGATGCGGTTCACC
AGGGTGTCGCCCTCGAACTTCACCTCGGCGCGGGTCTTGTAGTTGCCGTCGTCCTTGAAGAAGATGGTGC
GCTCCTGGACGTAGCCTTCGGGCATGGCGGACTTGAAGA
